>Addgene plasmid #146296 | pCIneo-lambdaN-HA-HsTNRC6A-delMI_F | depositor full sequence | sequence record 288741 | Full Sequence
TCAATATTGGCCATTAGCCATATTATTCATTGGTTATATAGCATAAATCAATATTGGCTATTGGCCATTG
CATACGTTGTATCTATATCATAATATGTACATTTATATTGGCTCATGTCCAATATGACCGCCATGTTGGC
ATTGATTATTGACTAGTTATTAATAGTAATCAATTACGGGGTCATTAGTTCATAGCCCATATATGGAGTT
CCGCGTTACATAACTTACGGTAAATGGCCCGCCTGGCTGACCGCCCAACGACCCCCGCCCATTGACGTCA
ATAATGACGTATGTTCCCATAGTAACGCCAATAGGGACTTTCCATTGACGTCAATGGGTGGAGTATTTAC
GGTAAACTGCCCACTTGGCAGTACATCAAGTGTATCATATGCCAAGTCCGCCCCCTATTGACGTCAATGA
CGGTAAATGGCCCGCCTGGCATTATGCCCAGTACATGACCTTACGGGACTTTCCTACTTGGCAGTACATC
TACGTATTAGTCATCGCTATTACCATGGTGATGCGGTTTTGGCAGTACACCAATGGGCGTGGATAGCGGT
TTGACTCACGGGGATTTCCAAGTCTCCACCCCATTGACGTCAATGGGAGTTTGTTTTGGCACCAAAATCA
ACGGGACTTTCCAAAATGTCGTAACAACTGCGATCGCCCGCCCCGTTGACGCAAATGGGCGGTAGGCGTG
TACGGTGGGAGGTCTATATAAGCAGAGCTCGTTTAGTGAACCGTCAGATCACTAGAAGCTTTATTGCGGT
AGTTTATCACAGTTAAATTGCTAACGCAGTCAGTGCTTCTGACACAACAGTCTCGAACTTAAGCTGCAGT
GACTCTCTTAAGGTAGCCTTGCAGAAGTTGGTCGTGAGGCACTGGGCAGGTAAGTATCAAGGTTACAAGA
CAGGTTTAAGGAGACCAATAGAAACTGGGCTTGTCGAGACAGAGAAGACTCTTGCGTTTCTGATAGGCAC
CTATTGGTCTTACTGACATCCACTTTGCCTTTCTCTCCACAGGTGTCCACTCCCAGTTCAATTACAGCTC
TTAAGGCTAGAGTACTTAATACGACTCACTATAGGCTAGCCACCATGGACGCACAAACACGACGACGTGA
GCGTCGCGCTGAGAAACAAGCTCAATGGAAAGCTGCAAACCCACCGCTCGAGATGGCTTACCCATACGAT
GTTCCAGATTACGCTATGGATGCTGATTCTGCCTCCAGTTCTGAATCAGAGAGAAACATCACTATCATGG
CTTCAGGGAACACAGGTGGTGAAAAAGATGGCCTTCGGAATAGCACTGGACTTGGTTCCCAAAACAAGTT
TGTAGTTGGTAGCAGCAGCAATAATGTGGGCCATGGAAGTAGTACTGGGCCATGGGGTTTTTCCCATGGA
GCCATAATAAGCACATGTCAGGTCTCTGTGGATGCTCCTGAAAGCAAATCTGAAAGTAGCAACAATAGAA
TGAATGCTTGGGGCACTGTAAGTTCTTCATCAAATGGAGGGTTAAATCCAAGCACTTTGAATTCAGCTAG
CAACCATGGTGCCTGGCCAGTATTAGAGAACAATGGACTTGCCCTAAAAGGGCCTGTAGGGAGTGGTAGT
TCTGGCATTAATATTCAGTGCAGTACTATAGGCCAGATGCCTAACAATCAGAGTATTAACTCTAAAGTGA
GTGGTGGTTCTACCCATGGTACCTGGGGAAGCCTTCAGGAAACTTGTGAATCTGAAGTAAGTGGTACACA
GAAGGTTTCATTCAGTGGTCAACCTCAAAATATTACCACTGAAATGACTGGACCAAATAACACTACTAAC
TTTATGACCTCTAGTTTACCAAACTCCGGTTCAGTGCAGAATAATGAGCTGCCTAGTAGTAACACAGGGG
CCTGGCGTGTGAGCACAATGAATCATCCTCAGATGCAGGCTCCATCAGGTATGAATGGCACTTCCCTTTC
TCACCTTAGCAATGGAGAGTCAAAAAGTGGAGGCTCTTATGGTACTACATGGGGTGCCTATGGTTCTAAT
TACTCTGGAGACAAATGTTCAGGCCCTAATGGCCAAGCTAATGGTGACACTGTGAATGCAACTCTAATGC
AGCCTGGCGTAAATGGTCCTATGGGCACTAACTTTCAAGTTAACACAAACAAAGGAGGTGGTGTGTGGGA
ATCTGGTGCAGCAAACTCCCAGAGTACATCATGGGGAAGTGGAAATGGCGCAAATTCTGGAGGAAGTCGA
AGAGGATGGGGAACCCCTGCACAAAACACTGGCACTAATTTACCCAGCGTTGAGTGGAACAAACTGCCTA
GCAATCAGCATTCCAATGATAGTGCAAATGGCAATGGTAAGACGTTTACAAATGGATGGAAATCTACTGA
GGAAGAGGATCAGGGTTCTGCCACATCTCAGACAAATGAGCAAAGCAGTGTGTGGGCCAAAACAGGAGGT
ACAGTGGAGAGCGATGGTAGTACAGAAAGCACTGGACGCCTTGAGGAAAAAGGAACTGGGGAAAGTCAGA
GTAGAGACAGAAGAAAAATTGATCAGCACACATTACTCCAAAGCATTAATGGGACAGAGGCCTGGGGAAG
CTCTGCAACACAGACTTTTAACTCAGGGGCATGTATAGATAAGACTAGCCCTAATGGTAATGATACCTCA
TCTGTATCAGGGTGGGGCGATCCCAAACCTGCTCTGAGGTGGGGAGATTCCAAAGGCTCAAACTGCCAGG
GGGGGTGGGAAGATGATTCTGCTGCTACAGGAATGGTCAAGAGCAATCAGTGGGGGAATTGCAAAGAGGA
GAAGGCTGCATGGAATGACTCGCAAAAGAATAAACAGGGATGGGGTGATGGACAAAAATCAAGCCAAGGG
TGGTCTGTTTCTGCCAGTGATAACTGGGGAGAAACTTCAAGGAATAACCATTGGGGTGAGGCCAATAAGA
AATCCAGCTCAGGAGGTAGTGACAGTGACAGGTCCGTTTCCGGTTGGAACGAACTTGGTAAAACTAGTTC
TTTCACTTGGGGAAACAACATAAATCCAAATAATTCATCAGGATGGGATGAATCTTCTAAACCTACTCCT
TCCCAGGGATGGGGAGACCCTCCAAAGTCTAATCAGTCTCTAGGTTGGGGAGATTCGTCAAAGCCAGTCA
GCTCTCCAGACTGGAACAAGCAACAAGACATTGTTGGATCTTGGGGAATCCCACCAGCTACAGGCAAACC
TCCTGGTACAGGCTGGCTGGGGGGACCTATACCAGCCCCAGCAAAAGAAGAAGAACCCACAGGCTGGGAG
GAACCATCCCCAGAATCTATACGTCGCAAAATGGAGATTGATGATGGAACTTCAGCTTGGGGAGATCCAA
GCAAATACAACTACAAAAATGTGAACATGTGGAACAAAAACGTCCCAAATGGCAACAGCCGTTCAGACCA
GCAAGCACAGGTACATCAGCTGCTAACGCCTGCAAGTGCCATCTCAAACAAAGAGGCAAGCAGTGGCTCT
GGCTGGGGTGAGCCCTGGGGGGAGCCTTCTACTCCAGCCACAACTGTGGATAATGGTACTTCAGCATGGG
GTAAGCCCATAGACAGTGGTCCCAGCTGGGGGGAACCCATTGCTGCGGCATCCAGCACATCCACGTGGGG
CTCCAGCTCTGTTGGTCCACAAGCATTAAGCAAATCTGGGCCAAAATCTATGCAAGATGGCTGGTGTGGT
GATGATATGCCATTGCCTGGAAATCGCCCCACTGGCTGGGAAGAGGAAGAGGATGTGGAGATTGGAATGT
GGAATAGTAATTCATCTCAAGAGCTTAACTCATCTTTAAATTGGCCACCATATACAAAGAAAATGTCATC
GAAGGGTCTGAGTGGCAAAAAAAGGAGAAGGGAAAGGGGAATGATGAAAGGTGGAAACAAACAAGAAGAA
GCGTGGATAAATCCATTTGTTAAACAGTTTTCAAACATCAGTTTTTCGAGAGACTCACCAGAGGAAAATG
TACAAAGCAATAAGATGGACCTTTCTGGAGGAATGTTACAAGACAAACGAATGGAGATAGATAAACATAG
CCTAAATATTGGTGATTACAATCGAACGGTCGGGAAAGGCCCTGGTTCTCGGCCTCAGATTTCCAAAGAG
TCTTCCATGGAGCGCAATCCTTATTTTGATAAGGATGGCATTGTAGCAGATGAATCCCAAAACATGCAGT
TTATGTCCAGTCAAAGCATGAAGCTTCCCCCTTCAAATAGTGCACTACCTAACCAGGCCCTTGGCTCCAT
AGCAGGGCTGGGTATGCAAAACTTGAATTCTGTTAGACAGAATGGCAATCCCAGTATGTTTGGTGTTGGA
AACACAGCAGCACAACCCCGGGGCATGCAGCAGCCTCCAGCACAACCTCTTAGTTCATCTCAGCCTAATC
TCCGTGCTCAAGTGCCTCCTCCATTACTCTCCCCTCAGGTTCCAGTTTCATTGCTGAAGTATGCACCAAA
CAACGGTGGCCTGAATCCACTCTTTGGCCCTCAACAGGTAGCCATGCTGAACCAGCTATCCCAGCTAAAC
CAGCTTTCTCAGATCTCCCAGTTACAGCGATTGTTAGCGCAGCAGCAAAGGGCGCAGAGTCAGAGAAGCG
TGCCTTCTGGGAACCGGCCGCAGCAAGACCAGCAGGGTCGACCTCTTAGTGTGCAGCAGCAAATGATGCA
ACAATCTCGTCAACTTGATCCAAACCTGTTGGTGAAGCAGCAGACTCCACCATCTCAGCAGCAGCCACTC
CATCAGCCAGCCATGAAGTCTTTCCTTGACAATGTCATGCCCCACACTACACCTGAGCTGCAAAAAGGGC
CATCACCAATAAATGCTTTCAGCAACTTCCCTATAGGCTTGAACTCAAACTTGAATGTAAATATGGATAT
GAACAGTATTAAAGAGCCACAGTCAAGACTAAGGAAGTGGACGACAGTGGACAGCATTTCTGTGAACACA
TCTTTGGATCAAAACTCCAGCAAACATGGTGCTATTTCAAGTGGTTTCAGGCTGGAAGAGTCTCCATTTG
TTCCCTATGACTTTATGAACAGCAGTACTTCACCAGCCAGTCCTCCAGGTTCAATAGGAGATGGCTGGCC
ACGTGCCAAATCGCCTAACGGCTCTAGCAGTGTTAATTGGCCACCAGAATTTCGTCCTGGTGAGCCATGG
AAAGGTTATCCAAACATTGACCCTGAAACTGACCCTTACGTCACTCCTGGCAGTGTCATAAACAATCTTT
CAATTAATACTGTGCGGGAAGTTGACCACCTCAGGGACAGGAACAGTGGGTCATCCTCATCCTTGAACAC
CACGCTGCCTTCAACTAGTGCCTGGTCATCCATTCGTGCCTCCAACTACAACGTTCCCCTCAGCAGTACA
GCACAAAGCACTTCAGCCAGAAATAGTGATTCCAAATTGACATGGTCTCCTGGTTCAGTTACAAACACCT
CTCTGGCTCATGAGCTGTGGAAGGTCCCTTTGCCACCTAAAAACATCACTGCTCCGTCCCGCCCACCTCC
GGGACTGACTGGTCAGAAGCCACCCTTGTCTACGTGGGATAATTCTCCCCTTCGTATAGGTGGAGGATGG
GGAAATTCTGACGCCAGATATACCCCAGGTTCCAGCTGGGGTGAGAGCAGCTCAGGGAGAATAACAAATT
GGCTTGTTCTAAAAAACCTTACACCTCAGATCGATGGCTCAACTCTGCGCACTCTGTGCATGCAGCACGG
CCCGCTGATCACATTCCACCTGAACCTCCCTCACGGAAATGCTCTGGTCCGCTACAGTTCAAAAGAAGAG
GTAGTGGAGGCACAAAAGTCTCTGCACATGTGTGTACTGGGGAACACTACTATTCTTGCTGAGTTTGCCA
GTGAAGAGGAGATCAGTCGTTTCTTTGCACAAAGCCAGTCTCTGACCCCTTCTCCCGGCTGGCAGTCTCT
CGGGTCCAGCCAGAGCCGGCTGGGCTCCCTCGACTGTTCCCACTCATTCTCCAGCCGGACCGATCTCAAT
CACTGGAATGGTGCTGGGCTGTCGGGAACTAACTGTGGAGACCTTCACGGCACTTCACTCTGGGGGACCC
CGCATTATTCCACAAGCCTGTGGGGTCCCCCAAGCAGCAGCGACCCCCGAGGAATTAGCAGCCCATCTCC
CATTAACGCTTTTCTTTCTGTTGACCACCTGGGTGGGGGTGGAGAGTCCATGTAAGCGGCCGCTTCCCTT
TAGTGAGGGTTAATGCTTCGAGCAGACATGATAAGATACATTGATGAGTTTGGACAAACCACAACTAGAA
TGCAGTGAAAAAAATGCTTTATTTGTGAAATTTGTGATGCTATTGCTTTATTTGTAACCATTATAAGCTG
CAATAAACAAGTAACAACAATTGCATTCATTTTATGTTTCAGGTTCAGGGGGAGATGTGGGAGGTTTTTT
AAAGCAAGTAAAACCTCTACAAATGTGGTAAAATCCGATAAGGATCGATCCGGGCTGGCGTAATAGCGAA
GAGGCCCGCACCGATCGCCCTTCCCAACAGTTGCGCAGCCTGAATGGCGAATGG
[124 nt withheld, positions 6565-6688]
C
[91 nt withheld, positions 6690-6780]
A
[49 nt withheld, positions 6782-6830]
CCTTTGACGTTGGAGTCCACGTTCTTT
[37 nt withheld, positions 6858-6894]
ACCCTATCTCGGTCTATTCTTTTGATTTATAAGGGATTTTGCCGATTTCGGCCTATTGGTTAAAAAATGA
GCTGATTTAACAAAAATTTAACGCGAATTTTAACAAAATATTAACGCTTACAATTTCCTGATGCGGTATT
TTCTCCTTACGCATCTGTGCGGTATTTCACACCGCATACGCGGATCTGCGCAGCACCATGGCCTGAAATA
ACCTCTGAAAGAGGAACTTGGTTAGGTACCTTCTGAGGCGGAAAGAACCAGCTGTGGAATGTGTGTCAGT
TAGGGTGTGGAAAGTCCCCAGGCTCCCCAGCAGGCAGAAGTATGCAAAGCATGCATCTCAATTAGTCAGC
AACCAGGTGTGGAAAGTCCCCAGGCTCCCCAGCAGGCAGAAGTATGCAAAGCATGCATCTCAATTAGTCA
GCAACCATAGTCCCGCCCCTAACTCCGCCCATCCCGCCCCTAACTCCGCCCAGTTCCGCCCATTCTCCGC
CCCATGGCTGACTAATTTTTTTTATTTATGCAGAGGCCGAGGCCGCCTCGGCCTCTGAGCTATTCCAGAA
GTAGTGAGGAGGCTTTTTTGGAGGCCTAGGCTTTTGCAAAAAGCTTGATTCTTCTGACACAACAGTCTCG
AACTTAAGGCTAGAGCCACCATGATTGAACAAGATGGATTGCACGCAGGTTCTCCGGCCGCTTGGGTGGA
GAGGCTATTCGGCTATGACTGGGCACAACAGACAATCGGCTGCTCTGATGCCGCCGTGTTCCGGCTGTCA
GCGCAGGGGCGCCCGGTTCTTTTTGTCAAGACCGACCTGTCCGGTGCCCTGAATGAACTGCAGGACGAGG
CAGCGCGGCTATCGTGGCTGGCCACGACGGGCGTTCCTTGCGCAGCTGTGCTCGACGTTGTCACTGAAGC
GGGAAGGGACTGGCTGCTATTGGGCGAAGTGCCGGGGCAGGATCTCCTGTCATCTCACCTTGCTCCTGCC
GAGAAAGTATCCATCATGGCTGATGCAATGCGGCGGCTGCATACGCTTGATCCGGCTACCTGCCCATTCG
ACCACCAAGCGAAACATCGCATCGAGCGAGCACGTACTCGGATGGAAGCCGGTCTTGTCGATCAGGATGA
TCTGGACGAAGAGCATCAGGGGCTCGCGCCAGCCGAACTGTTCGCCAGGCTCAAGGCGCGCATGCCCGAC
GGCGAGGATCTCGTCGTGACCCATGGCGATGCCTGCTTGCCGAATATCATGGTGGAAAATGGCCGCTTTT
CTGGATTCATCGACTGTGGCCGGCTGGGTGTGGCGGACCGCTATCAGGACATAGCGTTGGCTACCCGTGA
TATTGCTGAAGAGCTTGGCGGCGAATGGGCTGACCGCTTCCTCGTGCTTTACGGTATCGCCGCTCCCGAT
TCGCAGCGCATCGCCTTCTATCGCCTTCTTGACGAGTTCTTCTGAGCGGGACTCTGGGGTTCGAAATGAC
CGACCAAGCGACGCCCAACCTGCCATCACGATGGCCGCAATAAAATATCTTTATTTTCATTACATCTGTG
TGTTGGTTTTTTGTGTGAATCGATAGCGATAAGGATCCGCGTATGGTGCACTCTCAGTACAATCTGCTCT
GATGCCGCATAGTTAAGCCAGCCCCGACACCCGCCAACACCCGCTGACGCGCCCTGACGGGCTTGTCTGC
TCCCGGCATCCGCTTACAGACAAGCTGTGACCGTCTCCGGGAGCTGCATGTGTCAGAGGTTTTCACCGTC
ATCACCGAAACGCGCGAGACGAAAGGGCCTCGTGATACGCCTATTTTTATAGGTTAATGTCATGATAATA
ATGGTTTCTTAGACGTCAGGTGGCACTTTTCGGGGAAATGTGCGCGGAACCCCTATTTGTTTATTTTTCT
AAATACATTCAAATATGTATCCGCTCATGAGACAATAACCCTGATAAATGCTTCAATAATATTGAAAAAG
GAAGAGTATGAGTATTCAACATTTCCGTGTCGCCCTTATTCCCTTTTTTGCGGCATTTTGCCTTCCTGTT
TTTGCTCACCCAGAAACGCTGGTGAAAGTAAAAGATGCTGAAGATCAGTTGGGTGCACGAGTGGGTTACA
TCGAACTGGATCTCAACAGCGGTAAGATCCTTGAGAGTTTTCGCCCCGAAGAACGTTTTCCAATGATGAG
CACTTTTAAAGTTCTGCTATGTGGCGCGGTATTATCCCGTATTGACGCCGGGCAAGAGCAACTCGGTCGC
CGCATACACTATTCTCAGAATGACTTGGTTGAGTACTCACCAGTCACAGAAAAGCATCTTACGGATGGCA
TGACAGTAAGAGAATTATGCAGTGCTGCCATAACCATGAGTGATAACACTGCGGCCAACTTACTTCTGAC
AACGATCGGAGGACCGAAGGAGCTAACCGCTTTTTTGCACAACATGGGGGATCATGTAACTCGCCTTGAT
CGTTGGGAACCGGAGCTGAATGAAGCCATACCAAACGACGAGCGTGACACCACGATGCCTGTAGCAATGG
CAACAACGTTGCGCAAACTATTAACTGGCGAACTACTTACTCTAGCTTCCCGGCAACAATTAATAGACTG
GATGGAGGCGGATAAAGTTGCAGGACCACTTCTGCGCTCGGCCCTTCCGGCTGGCTGGTTTATTGCTGAT
AAATCTGGAGCCGGTGAGCGTGGGTCTCGCGGTATCATTGCAGCACTGGGGCCAGATGGTAAGCCCTCCC
GTATCGTAGTTATCTACACGACGGGGAGTCAGGCAACTATGGATGAACGAAATAGACAGATCGCTGAGAT
AGGTGCCTCACTGATTAAGCATTGGTAACTGTCAGACCAAGTTTACTCATATATACTTTAGATTGATTTA
AAACTTCATTTTTAATTTAAAAGGATCTAGGTGAAGATCCTTTTTGATAATCTCATGACCAAAATCCCTT
AACGTGAGTTTTCGTTCCACTGAGCGTCAGACCCCGTAGAAAAGATCAAAGGATCTTCTTGAGATCCTTT
TTTTCTGCGCGTAATCTGCTGCTTGCAAACAAAAAAACCACCGCTACCAGCGGTGGTTTGTTTGCCGGAT
CAAGAGCTACCAACTCTTTTTCCGAAGGTAACTGGCTTCAGCAGAGCGCAGATACCAAATACTGTTCTTC
TAGTGTAGCCGTAGTTAGGCCACCACTTCAAGAACTCTGTAGCACCGCCTACATACCTCGCTCTGCTAAT
CCTGTTACCAGTGGCTGCTGCCAGTGGCGATAAGTCGTGTCTTACCGGGTTGGACTCAAGACGATAGTTA
CCGGATAAGGCGCAGCGGTCGGGCTGAACGGGGGGTTCGTGCACACAGCCCAGCTTGGAGCGAACGACCT
ACACCGAACTGAGATACCTACAGCGTGAGCTATGAGAAAGCGCCACGCTTCCCGAAGGGAGAAAGGCGGA
CAGGTATCCGGTAAGCGGCAGGGTCGGAACAGGAGAGCGCACGAGGGAGCTTCCAGGGGGAAACGCCTGG
TATCTTTATAGTCCTGTCGGGTTTCGCCACCTCTGACTTGAGCGTCGATTTTTGTGATGCTCGTCAGGGG
GGCGGAGCCTATGGAAAAACGCCAGCAACGCGGCCTTTTTACGGTTCCTGGCCTTTTGCTGGCCTTTTGC
TCACATGGCTCGACAGATCT
Features (pLannotate 1.2.2; 19 found; start..end, strand, type, name):
    140..517     +  enhancer       CMV enhancer: human cytomegalovirus immediate early enhancer
    518..729     +  promoter       CMV promoter: human cytomegalovirus (CMV) immediate early promoter
    890..1022    +  intron         chimeric intron: chimera between introns from human β-globin and immunoglobulin heavy chain genes
   1067..1085    +  promoter       T7 promoter: promoter for bacteriophage T7 RNA polymerase
   1128..6212    +  CDS            TNRC6A (fragment): TNR6A_HUMAN - Also known as CAGH26, KIAA1460, TNRC6. Experimental evidence at protein level: Swiss-Prot protein existence level 1. Plays a role in RNA-mediated gene silencing by both micro- RNAs (miRNAs) and short interfering RNAs (siRNAs). Required for miRNA- dependent repression of translation and for siRNA-dependent endonucleolytic cleavage of complementary mRNAs by argonaute family proteins. As a scaffolding protein, associates with argonaute proteins bound to partially complementary mRNAs, and can simultaneously recruit CCR4-NOT and PAN deadenylase complexes. From Homo sapiens (Human).
   6227..6244    -  promoter       T3 promoter (fragment): promoter for bacteriophage T3 RNA polymerase
   6253..6382    -  polyA_signal   SV40 poly(A) signal: SV40 polyadenylation signal
   6402..6470    -  CDS            large T antigen (fragment): large T antigen from SV40 (simian virus 40)
   6494..6561    +  CDS            lacZα (fragment): LacZα fragment of β-galactosidase; lacZ fragment
   6565..6993    +  rep_origin     f1 ori (sequence partly withheld): f1 bacteriophage origin of replication; arrow indicates direction of (+) strand synthesis
   7021..7072    -  misc_feature   bom (fragment): basis of mobility region from pBR322
   7137..7494    +  promoter       SV40 promoter: SV40 enhancer and early promoter
   7545..8336    +  CDS            neo: KKA2_KLEPN - Also known as kan, nptII. Experimental evidence at protein level: Swiss-Prot protein existence level 1. Resistance to kanamycin, neomycin, paromomycin, ribostamycin, butirosin and gentamicin B. From Klebsiella pneumoniae.
   8403..8451    +  polyA_signal   poly(A) signal: synthetic polyadenylation signal
   8471..8525    -  misc_feature   bom (fragment): basis of mobility region from pBR322
   8627..8662    -  CDS            rop (fragment): Rop protein, which maintains plasmids at low copy number; rop
   8757..8861    +  promoter       AmpR promoter: bla
   8862..9722    +  CDS            AmpR: β-lactamase; bla; confers resistance to ampicillin, carbenicillin, and related antibiotics
   9893..10481   +  rep_origin     ori: high-copy-number ColE1/pMB1/pBR322/pUC origin of replication
