[The description below was written by a language model from this plasmid's Addgene catalogue record and pLannotate feature annotations shown in this document.]
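Description:
pCIneo-lambdaN-HA-HsTNRC6A-delMI_F is a mammalian expression plasmid of about 10.6 kb built on the pCI-neo backbone. It is propagated in E. coli through a high-copy ColE1/pUC-type origin and selected with ampicillin via the bla gene; an f1 origin is also present for single-stranded DNA production. For selection in mammalian cells the backbone carries a neomycin phosphotransferase cassette driven by the SV40 enhancer/early promoter and terminated by a synthetic polyadenylation signal, allowing G418 selection of stable transfectants.

The expression cassette uses the human CMV immediate-early enhancer and promoter followed by the chimeric β-globin/immunoglobulin intron, which generally improves mRNA processing and expression, and ends in the SV40 late-type poly(A) signal. A T7 promoter upstream and a partial T3 promoter downstream flank the insert. The payload is human TNRC6A (GW182), a scaffold protein in miRNA- and siRNA-mediated silencing that bridges Argonaute proteins to deadenylase complexes. The annotated coding region is detected as a TNRC6A fragment of roughly 5.1 kb. The name indicates a "delMI" deletion variant, though the record does not define the boundaries of the deleted region, and it notes one non-silent substitution, K1578E, relative to isoform 2. The name also indicates an N-terminal lambdaN peptide and HA epitope tag, although these were not annotated separately in the feature table. The lambdaN peptide binds BoxB RNA hairpins, so fusions of this type are typically used in tethering assays, in which the protein is directed to a BoxB-containing reporter mRNA to test its silencing activity independently of miRNA targeting. The HA tag permits detection of the protein. This use fits the associated study of TNRC6 domains that repress bound transcripts.
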