Addgene plasmid #146296: pCIneo-lambdaN-HA-HsTNRC6A-delMI_F
Purpose: Mammalian Expression of HsTNRC6A-delMI
Depositing lab: Elisa Izaurralde. Depositing organization: Max Planck Institute for Developmental Biology. Publication: The C-terminal domains of human TNRC6A, TNRC6B, and TNRC6C silence bound transcripts independently of Argonaute proteins. Lazzaretti D, Tournier I, Izaurralde E. RNA. 2009 Jun . 15(6):1059-66. 10.1261/rna.1606309 PubMed 19383768.
Backbone
  Vector backbone: pCI-neo
  Vector type: Mammalian Expression
Growth in bacteria
  Bacterial resistance: Ampicillin, 100 μg/mL
  Growth temperature: 37°C
  Growth strain: DH5alpha
  Copy number: High Copy
Gene/Insert
  Gene/Insert name: HsTNRC6A-delMI
  Species: H. sapiens (human)
  Mutation: one non silent mutation K1578E compared to the sequence of isoform2 given by Uniprot: Q8NDV7-2
  Entrez Gene: TNRC6A (a.k.a. CAGH26, FAME6, GW1, GW182, TNRC6)
  Cloning method: Unknown
Terms and licenses: Academic/Nonprofit Terms; Industry Terms: Not Available to Industry
Depositor comments: Plasmids from this collection were made available to the research community and donated after the lab closed. Please note that the sequence provided by the depositing laboratory may be theoretical/predicted or based on Sanger sequencing results. There may be discrepancies between sequencing results obtained by Addgene and the depositor sequence. If an Addgene verified sequence is not available, please contact before placing your order to request that our lab fully sequence the plasmid.
How to cite: pCIneo-lambdaN-HA-HsTNRC6A-delMI_F was a gift from Elisa Izaurralde (Addgene plasmid # 146296 ; http://n2t.net/addgene:146296 ; RRID:Addgene_146296)
